>Addgene plasmid #13620 | pcDNA3 PARL-FLAG-CT S70A | addgene partial sequence | sequence record 19957 | CMV-F 5'-CGCAAATGGGCGGTAGGCGTG-3'
AGAACCCACTGCTTACTGGCTTATCGAAATTAATACGACTCACTATAGGGAGACCCAAGCTTGGTACCCG
GGAATTCGCGGCCGCGTCGACCAGAGGTTGGGAAGATGGCGTGGCGAGGCTGGGCGCAGAGAGGCTGGGG
CTGCGGCCAGGCGTGGGGTGCGTCGGTGGGCGGCCGCAGCTGCGAGGAGCTCACTGCGGTCCTAACCCCG
CCGCAGCTCCTCGGACGCAGGTTTAACTTCTTTATTCAACAAAAATGCGGATTCAGAAAAGCACCCAGGA
AGGTTGAACCTCGAAGATCAGACCCAGGGACCGCGGGTGAAGCATACAAGAGAAGTGCTTTGATTCCTCC
TGTGGAAGAAACAGTCTTTTATCCTTCTCCCTATCCTATAAGGAGTCTCATAAAACCTTTATTTTTTACT
GTTGGGTTTACAGGCTGTGCATTTGGATCAGCTGCTATTTGGCAATATGAATCACTGAAATCCAGGGTCC
AGAGTTATTTTGATGGTATAAAAGCTGATTGGTTGGATAGCATAAGACCACAAAAAGAAGGAGACTTCAG
AAAGGAGATTAACAAGTGGTGGAATAACCTAAGTGATGGCCAGCGGACTGTGACAGGTATTATAGCTGCA
AATGTCCTTGTATTCTGTTTATGGAGAGTACCTTCTCTGCAGCGGACGATGATCAGATATTTCACATCGA
ATCTAGCCTTCAAAGGTCCTTTGTTCTCCAATGT
