[The description below was written by a language model from this plasmid's Addgene catalogue record.]
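Description:
pcDNA3 PARL-FLAG-CT S70A is a mammalian expression plasmid built on the pcDNA3 backbone (about 5.4 kb without insert). It carries a roughly 1.16 kb cDNA for human presenilin-associated rhomboid-like protein (PARL), a mitochondrial rhomboid-family intramembrane protease. The insert was placed between the EcoRI and XbaI sites of the polylinker, both of which remain intact, so it can be excised or transferred. The plasmid is maintained in E. coli at high copy under ampicillin selection. No feature table accompanies the record, so the regulatory elements are not listed explicitly. As a standard vector, however, pcDNA3 drives inserts from the CMV immediate-early promoter with a downstream polyadenylation signal. It also carries a neomycin-resistance cassette that allows G418 selection of stably transfected mammalian cells.

The encoded PARL carries two modifications. A FLAG epitope is fused to its C terminus, which allows detection or immunoprecipitation with anti-FLAG antibodies. Because the tag sits at the C-terminal end, it stays with the membrane-embedded portion of the protein after N-terminal processing, which is useful for following cleaved forms. The second modification replaces serine 70 with alanine, a substitution that removes a hydroxyl group and therefore cannot be phosphorylated at that position. The associated publication concerns how phosphorylation and cleavage of PARL influence mitochondrial morphology. The construct is therefore suited to use as a phospho-deficient mutant, expressed in transfected mammalian cells for comparison with wild-type or other PARL variants in assays of PARL processing and mitochondrial shape.
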