Addgene plasmid #13620: pcDNA3 PARL-FLAG-CT S70A
Depositing lab: Luca Pellegrini. Depositing organization: Universite Laval. Publication: Phosphorylation and cleavage of presenilin-associated rhomboid-like protein (PARL) promotes changes in mitochondrial morphology. Jeyaraju DV, Xu L, Letellier MC, Bandaru S, Zunino R, Berg EA, McBride HM, Pellegrini L. Proc Natl Acad Sci U S A. 2006 Dec 5. 103(49):18562-7. 10.1073/pnas.0604983103 PubMed 17116872.
Backbone
  Vector backbone: pcDNA3
  Backbone size w/o insert (bp): 5446
  Vector type: Mammalian Expression
Growth in bacteria
  Bacterial resistance: Ampicillin, 100 μg/mL
  Growth temperature: 37°C
  Growth strain: DH5alpha
  Copy number: High Copy
Gene/Insert
  Gene/Insert name: Presenilin-associated rhomboid-like (alt name: PARL)
  Species: H. sapiens (human)
  Insert size (bp): 1164
  Mutation: changed Serine 70 to Ala
  GenBank ID: AF197937
  Entrez Gene: PARL (a.k.a. PRO2207, PSARL, PSARL1, PSENIP2, RHBDS1); PARL (a.k.a. PARL)
  Tag / fusion protein: FLAG (C terminal on insert)
  Cloning method: Restriction Enzyme; 5′ cloning site EcoRI (not destroyed); 3′ cloning site XbaI (not destroyed)
  Sequencing primers: 5′ GTACGGTGGGAGGTCTATAT
Terms and licenses: Academic/Nonprofit Terms; Industry Terms: Not Available to Industry
How to cite: pcDNA3 PARL-FLAG-CT S70A was a gift from Luca Pellegrini (Addgene plasmid # 13620 ; http://n2t.net/addgene:13620 ; RRID:Addgene_13620)
